>Addgene plasmid #208808 | pCFT7.2 | addgene full sequence | sequence record 410862 | Addgene NGS Result
GCGGCCACCGGCTGGCTCGCTTCGCTCGGCCCGTGGACAACCCTGCTGGACAAGCTGATGGACAGGCTGC
GCCTGCCCACGAGCTTGACCACAGGGATTGCCCACCGGCTACCCAGCCTTCGACCACATACCCACCGGCT
CCAACTGCGCGGCCTGCGGCCTTGCCCCATCAATTTTTTTAATTTTCTCTGGGGAAAAGCCTCCGGCCTG
CGGCCTGCGCGCTTCGCTTGCCGGTTGGACACCAAGTGGAAGGCGGGTCAAGGCTCGCGCAGCGACCGCG
CAGCGGCTTGGCCTTGACGCGCCTGGAACGACCCAAGCCTATGCGAGTGGGGGCAGTCGAAGGGCGAAGC
CCGCCCGCCTGCCCCCCGAGCCTCACGGCGGCGAGTGCGGGGGTTCCAAGGGGGCAGCGCCACCTTGGGC
AAGGCCGAAGGCCGCGCAGTCGATCAACAAGCCCCGGAGGGGCCACTTTTTGCCGGAGGGGGAGCCGCGC
CGAAGGCGTGGGGGAACCCCGCAGGGGTGCCCTTCTTTGGGCACCAAAGAACTAGATATAGGGCGAAATG
CGAAAGACTTAAAAATCAACAACTTAAAAAAGGGGGGTACGCAACAGCTCATTGCGGCACCCCCCGCAAT
AGCTCATTGCGTAGGTTAAAGAAAATCTGTAATTGACTGCCACTTTTACGCAACGCATAATTGTTGTCGC
GCTGCCGAAAAGTTGCAGCTGATTGCGCATGGTGCCGCAACCGTGCGGCACCCCTACCGCATGGAGATAA
GCATGGCCACGCAGTCCAGAGAAATCGGCATTCAAGCCAAGAACAAGCCCGGTCACTGGGTGCAAACGGA
ACGCAAAGCGCATGAGGCGTGGGCCGGGCTTATTGCGAGGAAACCCACGGCGGCAATGCTGCTGCATCAC
CTCGTGGCGCAGATGGGCCACCAGAACGCCGTGGTGGTCAGCCAGAAGACACTTTCCAAGCTCATCGGAC
GTTCTTTGCGGACGGTCCAATACGCAGTCAAGGACTTGGTGGCCGAGCGCTGGATCTCCGTCGTGAAGCT
CAACGGCCCCGGCACCGTGTCGGCCTACGTGGTCAATGACCGCGTGGCGTGGGGCCAGCCCCGCGACCAG
TTGCGCCTGTCGGTGTTCAGTGCCGCCGTGGTGGTTGATCACGACGACCAGGACGAATCGCTGTTGGGGC
ATGGCGACCTGCGCCGCATCCCGACCCTGTATCCGGGCGAGCAGCAACTACCGACCGGCCCCGGCGAGGA
GCCGCCCAGCCAGCCCGGCATTCCGGGCATGGAACCAGACCTGCCAGCCTTGACCGAAACGGAGGAATGG
GAACGACGCGGGCAGCAGCGCCTGCCGATGCCCGATGAGCCGTGTTTTCTGGACGATGGCGAGCCGTTGG
AGCCGCCGACACGGGTCACGCTGCCGCGCCGGTAGCAGGAAACAGCTATGACCATGCCCGGGTAAGTGAC
TAGCGGAAACACAGAAAAAAGCCCGCACCTGACAGTGCGGGCTTTTTTTTTCGACCAAAGGCTCCGAAGA
GCCGAGTGTCTTCGGTGAATTGTAATACGACTCACTATAGGGCGAATTGACATTGTGAGCGGATAACAAT
ATAATGTGTGGAATTCGAGCTCGGTACCCGGGGATCCTCTAGATTTAAGAAGGAGATATACATATGGAAC
ATGTGGCGTTCGGGTCCGAGGATATCGAGAATACGCTGGCCAAGATGGATGATGGCCAGCTGGATGGCCT
GGCGTTCGGCGCCATCCAACTCGACGGCGACGGGAATATCCTCCAGTATAATGCGGCGGAAGGGGATATC
ACGGGCCGCGATCCCAAACAGGTGATCGGCAAGAATTTCTTCAAGGACGTCGCCCCCGGGACCGATTCGC
CGGAGTTCTATGGCAAGTTCAAGGAAGGGGTGGCCTCGGGGAATCTCAATACGATGTTCGAATGGATGAT
CCCGACGTCGCGCGGCCCCACGAAAGTGAAGGTCCATATGAAAAAGGCCCTGTCCGGGGATTCGTATTGG
GTCTTCGTGAAGCGCGTGTAACTGAATGTCCAGACCTGCAGCAATGGCCGACACGGTCTCTGAGAGAAGA
CACGTCGCTCTTCGACGTAAGTAACTGACTCGGTACCAAATTCCAGAAAAGAGGCCTCCCGAAAGGGGGG
CCTTTTTTCGTTTTGGTCCTAAGCTTAACTGGCCGTCGTTTTACATTCAAATATGTATCCGCTCATGAGA
CAATAACCCTGATAAATGCTTCAATAATATTGAAAAAGGAAGAGTATGAGTATTCAACATTTCCGTGTCG
CCCTTATTCCCTTTTTTGCGGCATTTTGCCTTCCTGTTTTTGCTCACCCAGAAACGCTGGTGAAAGTAAA
AGATGCTGAAGATCAGTTGGGTGCACGAGTGGGTTACATCGAACTGGATCTCAACAGCGGTAAGATCCTT
GAGAGTTTTCGCCCCGAAGAACGTTTTCCAATGATGAGCACTTTTAAAGTTCTGCTATGTGGCGCGGTAT
TATCCCGTATTGACGCCGGGCAAGAGCAACTCGGTCGCCGCATACACTATTCTCAGAATGACTTGGTTGA
GTACTCACCAGTCACAGAAAAGCATCTTACGGATGGCATGACAGTAAGAGAATTATGCAGTGCTGCCATA
ACCATGAGTGATAACACTGCGGCCAACTTACTTCTGACAACGATCGGAGGACCGAAGGAGCTAACCGCTT
TTTTGCACAACATGGGGGATCATGTAACTCGCCTTGATCGTTGGGAACCGGAGCTGAATGAAGCCATACC
AAACGACGAGCGTGACACCACGATGCCTGTAGCAATGGCAACAACGTTGCGCAAACTATTAACTGGCGAA
CTACTTACTCTAGCTTCCCGGCAACAATTAATAGACTGGATGGAGGCGGATAAAGTTGCAGGACCACTTC
TGCGCTCGGCCCTTCCGGCTGGCTGGTTTATTGCTGATAAATCTGGAGCCGGTGAGCGTGGGTCTCGCGG
TATCATTGCAGCACTGGGGCCAGATGGTAAGCCCTCCCGTATCGTAGTTATCTACACGACGGGGAGTCAG
GCAACTATGGATGAACGAAATAGACAGATCGCTGAGATAGGTGCCTCACTGATTAAGCATTGGTAATAAT
ACGACTCACTATAGGGTAACTAATTGAGGCGCGCCTACCACCGTCAAAAAAAACGGCGCTTTTTAGCGCC
GTTTTTATTTTTCAACCTTCCTAGGTAAGTGACCCTTTAGTGAGGGTTAATT
Features (pLannotate 1.2.2; 11 found; start..end, strand, type, name):
      1..772     +  rep_origin     pBBR1 oriV: replication origin of the broad-host-range plasmid pBBR1 from Bordetella bronchiseptica; requires the pBBR1 Rep protein for replication
    773..1435    +  CDS            pBBR1 Rep: replication protein for the broad-host-range plasmid pBBR1 from Bordetella bronchiseptica
   1563..1581    +  promoter       T7 promoter: promoter for bacteriophage T7 RNA polymerase
   1593..1609    +  protein_bind   lac operator: The lac repressor binds to the lac operator to inhibit transcription in E. coli. This inhibition can be relieved by adding lactose or isopropyl-β-D-thiogalactopyranoside (IPTG). lac repressor encoded by lacI
   1621..1653    +  misc_feature   MCS (fragment): pUC18/19 multiple cloning site
   1674..2048    +  CDS            pyp: PYP_HALHA - Experimental evidence at protein level: Swiss-Prot protein existence level 1. Photoactive blue light protein. Probably functions as a photoreceptor for a negative phototaxis response. From Halorhodospira halophila (Ectothiorhodospira halophila).
   2198..2215    +  CDS            lacZα (fragment): LacZα fragment of β-galactosidase; lacZ fragment
   2214..2285    +  promoter       AmpR promoter: bla
   2286..3146    +  CDS            AmpR: β-lactamase; bla; confers resistance to ampicillin, carbenicillin, and related antibiotics
   3147..3165    +  promoter       T7 promoter: promoter for bacteriophage T7 RNA polymerase
   3254..3272    -  promoter       T3 promoter: promoter for bacteriophage T3 RNA polymerase
