[The description below was written by a language model from this plasmid's Addgene catalogue record and pLannotate feature annotations shown in this document.]
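Description:
pCFT7.2 is a small (about 3.3 kb) bacterial expression plasmid built on the pUdO4a backbone that expresses the fluorogenic reporter FAST (also called FAST1 or Y-FAST). Replication depends on the pBBR1 oriV together with the adjacent pBBR1 Rep gene, a broad-host-range system originating from Bordetella bronchiseptica that allows maintenance in many Gram-negative species beyond E. coli. This fits the associated work on Pseudomonas aeruginosa. The plasmid is catalogued as low copy and is selected through a β-lactamase (AmpR) gene driven by its own bla promoter, which confers resistance to ampicillin and related antibiotics such as carbenicillin.

The 378 bp insert, introduced by Gibson assembly, is annotated in the feature table as pyp, the photoactive yellow protein of Halorhodospira halophila. That annotation is expected, because FAST is an engineered derivative of this protein. FAST becomes fluorescent only when it binds an externally supplied fluorogenic ligand, and it does not need molecular oxygen for chromophore maturation as GFP-type proteins do. The catalogue entry gives tac as the promoter. The automated annotation does not label a tac promoter, but it does mark a lac operator just upstream of a remnant pUC-type multiple cloning site and the coding sequence, which suggests lac repressor-responsive, IPTG-relievable control where LacI is present. Short T7 and T3 promoter sequences and a lacZα fragment are also annotated and appear to be backbone remnants. The construct is intended as an oxygen-independent fluorescent reporter for live imaging of bacteria, particularly P. aeruginosa, under anaerobic or low-oxygen conditions.
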