Addgene plasmid #208808: pCFT7.2
Purpose: Expresses the fluorescent protein FAST
Depositing lab: François-Xavier Campbell-Valois. Depositing organization: University of Ottawa. Publication: Anaerobic fluorescent reporters for live imaging of Pseudomonas aeruginosa. Tchagang CF, Mah TF, Campbell-Valois FX. Front Microbiol. 2023 Oct 20;14:1245755. doi: 10.3389/fmicb.2023.1245755. eCollection 2023. PubMed 37928662.
Backbone
  Vector backbone: pUdO4a
  Backbone size w/o insert (bp): 2892
  Total vector size (bp): 3272
  Vector type: Bacterial Expression
Growth in bacteria
  Bacterial resistance: Ampicillin, 100 μg/mL
  Growth temperature: 37°C
  Growth strain: DH5alpha
  Copy number: Low Copy
Gene/Insert
  Gene/Insert name: FAST (alt name: FAST1, Y-FAST)
  Insert size (bp): 378
  Promoter: tac
  Cloning method: Gibson Cloning
  Sequencing primers: 5′ M13-rev; 3′ M13-fwd
Terms and licenses: Academic/Nonprofit Terms; Industry Terms: Not Available to Industry
How to cite: pCFT7.2 was a gift from François-Xavier Campbell-Valois (Addgene plasmid # 208808 ; http://n2t.net/addgene:208808 ; RRID:Addgene_208808)
